>Addgene plasmid #101829 | rpaA_NS1 | addgene full sequence | sequence record 196983 | Addgene NGS Result
CCCCGACACCCGCCAACACCCGCTGACGCGCCCTGACGGGCTTGTCTGCTCCCGGCATCCGCTTACAGAC
AAGCTGTGACCGTCTCCGGGAGCTGCATGTGTCAGAGGTTTTCACCGTCATCACCGAAACGCGCGAGGCA
GGATCGATCCGGCAGCCGGCGGAGCGCTGCTTTCTTGGCAAGCGGTCGCCAGCCCCAACGCCAGGGCTGC
CAGCCCGAAACAGCGGGGCAAGGCAGCTTGGAAGGGCGATCGCAGCACGGGCATGGCAATGTCTCTCTGA
AGGAATGCAGACCTTATTCGTACAGCCAGGGTTGAATCGTGGGGGTCCAATCACTTAGCTCTGCTGGGCT
AAACCAGAGAGCAATTTCCTGTTGTGCTGTTTCGATTGCATCCGAGCCATGGATGATGTTGCGGCCAATA
TTGACACCAAAATCACCACGGATGGTGCCCGGTTCTGCCGTCAGCGGATTGGTAGCGCCGATCAACTTGC
GAGCAGCCGCCACAACGCCTTCGCCTTCCAAGACGATCGCCACGATCGGCCCAGAGGTGATGAACTCGAC
GAGGCCATTGAAGAAGGGGCGCTCGCGGTGGACAGCATAGTGCTGTTCGGCCAGCTCGCGACTGGGCTTC
AGCTGCTTTAGGCCCACCAGTTTGAAGCCTTTTTGCTCAAAGCGGCCGATGATCGTACCGACCAAACCCC
GCTGAACGCCATCGGGCTTGATGGCAATAAATGTGCGTTCCACAGACATCTAGATAGTCCTCAAGACGAG
GCAAGCATTGAGCTTGCCTTCCTATGGTTCGGGATCACTGGGATTCTTGACAAGCGATCGCGGTCACATC
GCTATCTCTTAGGACTTCGCAGCGGGCGAGTCGGATTGACCCGGTAGGGATTTCGCCAGATCAATGCCCG
TGGTTTGTTTCAGCTTCTCCAGCAAGCTAGCGATTTGGGTAGCGCTGCCTTCCCCTTCGCCAATCACAGT
GATCGACTCCACGTCGATATCTGGCACGGTGCCTGAAAGCGTGACGAGCAGGGACTCGAATTACTTGAGT
TGATCAAGGCTCAGATCAAGAGCGATCGCTACTTCAATACAGCTTACTTTTGGCCGCTATCTCAACAGCA
GTTCAATCCTAAGAAACTGCAGAAGCAGGGATTGAGTAATTTGATGGTTGACTGCAGTCCTTATCAGTTG
CTTCTCAACAATTATCCAACCGCAATTACGGACAGAGCACTGGACTAGCACCACTGCTAAAACCGCAAAG
CTCGGACAAATATAAAGACAACTTAAAGATTTTCTACGCCCTGCGACCTCACCAGAACAGAGCCACTATC
ATTTTTAAGAAAACATAAATTGATCCGCTGTAAGCCGCTGCCAGCACAAAGCTTACCGCGTTTTTGCTAA
AGCCTAGTCCGCTGGTTTGTCCTCCCGGAATGTTACCCTATGAAACCCCGCATCCTCGTGATCGATGATG
ACTCAGCCATCTTGGAGCTGGTCGCCGTCAATCTGGAGATGTCTGGCTATGACGTACGCAAAGCTGAGGA
CGGCATTAAAGGTCAGGCTTTAGCTGTTCAGCTAGTTCCCGACCTGATCATGCTGGATCTAATGCTGCCG
CGGGTTGATGGCTTTACCGTCTGTCAGCGACTGCGGCGCGATGAGCGTACTGCCGAAATTCCGGTGCTGA
TGCTGACCGCCCTCGGACAGACTCAGGATAAGGTTGAAGGCTTCAACGCGGGTGCTGACGATTATCTGAC
TAAGCCCTTCGAAGTTGAAGAGATGCTGGCCCGCGTGCGTGCCTTGCTGCGGCGCACCGATCGCATTCCC
CATGCAGCCCGCCATAGCGAAATTCTCAGCTACGGTCCGCTGACCCTGATTCCCGAGCGGTTTGAGGCCA
TTTGGTTCAACCGCACGGTCAAGCTGACTCACTTGGAATTTGAGTTGTTGCACTGCCTGTTGCAACGCCA
CGGCCAAACGGTTGCGCCGAGCGAAATCCTCAAAGAAGTCTGGGGCTATGATCCCGACGATGACATCGAG
ACGATTCGCGTCCACATCCGTCATCTGCGCACCAAGCTCGAGCCCGATCCCCGGCACCCGCGCTACATCA
AAACGGTCTATGGAGCGGGCTACTGCCTTGAGCTGCCGGCCGAGACGGAACTCCACCAACACGCCGATCA
GTTTCCTTCGGCGTCCTGAACCCAAGCACTGAGCAGCACTTCCCAGACGAGTCGCGGCTGAACAAAGGCT
CGCAGTTGTTTCTGTGCCTGTTCGAGCTGGAGCAGTTGCTGGGACTGCAGCTGTTGCTGGGACCAGCCCT
GCTGCTGGAGGTAGCGACAAAGCCAAAGCTGGGCTTCGACGTCGAGGCCAGCATCGATCGCTTGCGCCAT
GCATGCCTGCAGGTCGACTCTAGAGCTTTATGCTTGTAAACCGTTTTGTGAAAAAATTTTTAAAATAAAA
AAGGGGACCTCTAGGGTCCCCAATTAATTAGTAATATAATCTATTAAAGGTCATTCAAAAGGTCATCCAC
CGGATCAATTCCCCTGCTCGCGCAGGCTGGGTGCCAAGCTCTCGGGTAACATCAAGGCCCGATCCTTGGA
GCCCTTGCCCTCCCGCACGATGATCGT
[255 nt withheld, positions 2618-2872]
CGTGGAGACCGAAACCTTGCGCTCGTTCGCCAGCCAGGACAGAAATGCCTCGACTTCGCTGCTGCCCAAG
GTTGCCGGGTGACGCACACCGTGGAAACGGATGAAGGCACGAACCCAGTGGACATAAGCCTGTTCGGTTC
GTAAGCTGTAATGCAAGTAGCGTATGCGCTCACGCAACTGGTCCAGAACCTTGACCGAACGCAGCGGTGG
TAACGGCGCAGTGGCGGTTTTCATGGCTTGTTATGACTGTTTTTTTGGGGTACAGTCTATGCCTCGGGCA
TCCAAGCAGCAAGCGCGTTACGCCGTGGGTCGATGTTTGATGTTATGGAGCAGCAACGATGTTACGCAGC
AGGGCAGTCGCCCTAAAACAAAGTTAAACATCATGAGGGAAGCGGTGATCGCCGAAGTATCGACTCAACT
ATCAGAGGTAGTTGGCGTCATCGAGCGCCATCTCGAACCGACGTTGCTGGCCGTACATTTGTACGGCTCC
GCAGTGGATGGCGGCCTGAAGCCACACAGTGATATTGATTTGCTGGTTACGGTGACCGTAAGGCTTGATG
AAACAACGCGGCGAGCTTTGATCAACGACCTTTTGGAAACTTCGGCTTCCCCTGGAGAGAGCGAGATTCT
CCGCGCTGTAGAAGTCACCATTGTTGTGCACGACGACATCATTCCGTGGCGTTATCCAGCTAAGCGCGAA
CTGCAATTTGGAGAATGGCAGCGCAATGACATTCTTGCAGGTATCTTCGAGCCAGCCACGATCGACATTG
ATCTGGCTATCTTGCTGACAAAAGCAAGAGAACATAGCGTTGCCTTGGTAGGTCCAGCGGCGGAGGAACT
CTTTGATCCGGTTCCTGAACAGGATCTATTTGAGGCGCTAAATGAAACCTTAACGCTATGGAACTCGCCG
CCCGACTGGGCTGGCGATGAGCGAAATGTAGTGCTTACGTTGTCCCGCATTTGGTACAGCGCAGTAACCG
GCAAAATCGCGCCGAAGGATGTCGCTGCCGACTGGGCAATGGAGCGCCTGCCGGCCCAGTATCAGCCCGT
CATACTTGAAGCTAGACAGGCTTATCTTGGACAAGAAGAAGATCGCTTGGCCTCGCGCGCAGATCAGTTG
GAAGAATTTGTCCACTACGTGAAAGGCGAGATCACCAAGGTAGTCGGCAAATAATGTCTAACAATTCGTT
CAAGCCGACGCCGCTTCGCGGCGCGGCTTAACTCAAGCGTTAGATGCACTAAGCACATAATTGCTCACAG
CCAAACTATCAGGTCAAGTCTGCTTTTATTATTTTTAAGCGTGCATAATAAGCCCTACACAAATTGGGAG
ATATATCATGAAAGGCTGGCTTTTTCTTGTTATCGCAATAGTTGGCGAAGTAATCGCAACATCCGCATTA
AAATCTAGCGAGGGCTTTACTAAGCTGATCCGGTGGATGACCTTTTGAATGACCTTTAATAGATTATATT
ACTAATTAATTGGGGACCCTAGAGGTCCCCTTTTTTATTTTAAAAATTTTTTCACAAAACGGTTTACAAG
CATACTAGAGGATCGGCGGCCGCGGATCCCCGGGTACCGAGCTCGAATTTCGAGCTTCTGGAGCAGGAAG
ATGTCGCGGGCATTAGCACCAGCGGTCTGCCAAGCCTCCGCCAGCCGTTGGGTCCCTTCCGCTTGAGCTT
TTCCATCTTCGACGATACGGGCGGCGGCCCCCCGCGCTTCCGCGATCGCCCGTTTACAAGCTGCCTCAGC
TGGGGCGATCACATCGGCTTGAAGTTGCTGCTGCACCTGTTTGATCCGCTCCTGCTGCACAGGGAGTTCT
GCTTGGCTACGAGCGACTTCGGTAGCAATGTCCGCTTCAGCTTCGGCCACCACCGCTTCGCGCCGCGTCA
ACGCATCCTGAATCCGGCGCTCGGCCTCGGCTTGGGCGATCGCTACATCGCGATCGATCCGACGCAGGGC
CGTGATCTTGTCATTTTCGGCCGTTTGGATCGCAGAGGCAGCCTGGGCATCGGCTTCAGCAATTCGGGCA
TCTCGCTGCAGATCAGCCCGCTGCTTGCGTCCACTAGCCGAGAGATAACCGACCTCATCGGAAATGTTCT
GGACTTGCAGCGTATCGAGGACTAGACCCAGCTGCTCAAGGTCATCCTCCGCCTCTTCCAGCAGACTTTT
GGCAAAGGCAATTTTGTCCTCGTTGATCTGCTCCGGCGTGAGGCTGGCTAAAACACCACGCAAGTTGCCT
TCGAGGGTCTCCTTGGCAATTTGCTCGATTTCCTTACGGTTTTTGCCAAGCAGCCGCTCGATCGCGTTGT
GGATGGTCGGTTCTTCCCCAGCAATCTTGATATTGGCAACGCCTTCAACAGTCAGGGGAATGCCGCCCTT
GGAGAAGGCATTGGAAACGCGCAACTCAATGATCATGTTGGTCAGATCCATGCGGAGCGCTTTTTCCAGC
AGAGGTACCCGCAGGCTGCTGCCGCCCTTGACCAAGCGATAGCCAACTCGGCGGCCATCACTACTGCGGC
GACTACTGCCAGCAAAGATCAAAATTTCACTGGGTTGGCAGATGTAGTAGAGATTGCGCAGGACTAAGCT
GCCAGCCCCGGCGACTCACCAGTCACAGAAAAGCATCTTACGGATGGCATGACAGTAAGAGAATTATGCA
GTGCTGCCATAACCATGAGTGATAACACTGCGGCCAACTTACTTCTGACAACGATCGGAGGACCGAAGGA
GCTAACCGCTTTTTTGCACAACATGGGGGATCATGTAACTCGCCTTGATCGTTGGGAACCGGAGCTGAAT
GAAGCCATACCAAACGACGAGCGTGACACCACGATGCCTGCAGCAATGGCAACAACGTTGCGCAAACTAT
TAACTGGCGAACTACTTACTCTAGCTTCCCGGCAACAATTAATAGACTGGATGGAGGCGGATAAAGTTGC
AGGACCACTTCTGCGCTCGGCCCTTCCGGCTGGCTGGTTTATTGCTGATAAATCTGGAGCCGGTGAGCGT
GGGTCTCGCGGTATCATTGCAGCACTGGGGCCAGATGGTAAGCCCTCCCGTATCGTAGTTATCTACACGA
CGGGGAGTCAGGCAACTATGGATGAACGAAATAGACAGATCGCTGAGATAGGTGCCTCACTGATTAAGCA
TTGGTAACTGTCAGACCAAGTTTACTCATATATACTTTAGATTGATTTAAAACTTCATTTTTAATTTAAA
AGGATCTAGGTGAAGATCCTTTTTGATAATCTCATGACCAAAATCCCTTAACGTGAGTTTTCGTTCCACT
GAGCGTCAGACCCCGTAGAAAAGATCAAAGGATCTTCTTGAGATCCTTTTTTTCTGCGCGTAATCTGCTG
CTTGCAAACAAAAAAACCACCGCTACCAGCGGTGGTTTGTTTGCCGGATCAAGAGCTACCAACTCTTTTT
CCGAAGGTAACTGGCTTCAGCAGAGCGCAGATACCAAATACTGTCCTTCTAGTGTAGCCGTAGTTAGGCC
ACCACTTCAAGAACTCTGTAGCACCGCCTACATACCTCGCTCTGCTAATCCTGTTACCAGTGGCTGCTGC
CAGTGGCGATAAGTCGTGTCTTACCGGGTTGGACTCAAGACGATAGTTACCGGATAAGGCGCAGCGGTCG
GGCTGAACGGGGGGTTCGTGCACACAGCCCAGCTTGGAGCGAACGACCTACACCGAACTGAGATACCTAC
AGCGTGAGCTATGAGAAAGCGCCACGCTTCCCGAAGGGAGAAAGGCGGACAGGTATCCGGTAAGCGGCAG
GGTCGGAACAGGAGAGCGCACGAGGGAGCTTCCAGGGGGAAACGCCTGGTATCTTTATAGTCCTGTCGGG
TTTCGCCACCTCTGACTTGAGCGTCGATTTTTGTGATGCTCGTCAGGGGGGCGGAGCCTATGGAAAAACG
CCAGCAACGCGGCCTTTTTACGGTTCCTGGCCTTTTGCTGGCCTTTTGCTCACATGTTCTTTCCTGCGTT
ATCCCCTGATTCTGTGGATAACCGTATTACCGCCTTTGAGTGAGCTGATACCGCTCGCCGCAGCCGAACG
ACCGAGCGCAGCGAGTCAGTGAGCGAGGAAGCGGAAGAGCGCCTGATGCGGTATTTTCTCCTTACGCATC
TGTGCGGTATTTCACACCGCATATGGTGCACTCTCAGTACAATCTGCTCTGATGCCGCATAGTTAAGCCA
GTATACACTCCGCTATCGCTACGTGACTGGGTCATGGCTGCG
Features (pLannotate 1.2.2; 11 found; start..end, strand, type, name):
    102..141     -  CDS            rop (fragment): Rop protein, which maintains plasmids at low copy number; rop
    297..740     -  CDS            ndkC-1: NDKC_DICDI - Also known as gip17, ndkB. Experimental evidence at protein level: Swiss-Prot protein existence level 1. Major role in the synthesis of nucleoside triphosphates other than ATP. From Dictyostelium discoideum (Slime mold).
   2380..2405    -  misc_feature   MCS (fragment): pUC18/19 multiple cloning site
   2534..3106    -  CDS            int (fragment) (sequence partly withheld): INT2_ECOLX - Protein inferred from homology: Swiss-Prot protein existence level 3. Putative integrase believed to be involved in the insertion of antibiotic resistance genes into plasmids and transposons. From Escherichia coli.
   3192..3248    +  CDS            GmR (fragment): gentamycin acetyltransferase; aacC1; confers resistance to gentamycin
   3255..4046    +  CDS            SmR: aminoglycoside adenylyltransferase (Murphy, 1985); aadA; confers resistance to spectinomycin and streptomycin
   4210..4299    +  CDS            qacE (fragment): QACE_ECOLX - Protein inferred from homology: Swiss-Prot protein existence level 3. Multidrug exporter. Is implicated for the resistance to bacteriocidal quaternary ammonium compounds. From Escherichia coli.
   4436..4461    -  misc_feature   MCS (fragment): pUC18/19 multiple cloning site
   5476..6028    +  CDS            bla(M) (fragment): β-lactamase lacking the signal sequence; bla(M); allows cytosolic expression of β-lactamase
   6200..6788    +  rep_origin     ori: high-copy-number ColE1/pMB1/pBR322/pUC origin of replication
   6974..7114    -  misc_feature   bom: basis of mobility region from pBR322
