[The description below was written by a language model from this plasmid's Addgene catalogue record and pLannotate feature annotations shown in this document.]
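Description:
rpaA_NS1 is a cyanobacterial integration vector built on the pAM1303 backbone. It is designed to place a copy of the rpaA gene at neutral site 1 (NS1) of the Synechococcus elongatus PCC7942 chromosome. The catalogue lists the insert as about 1.3 kb, comprising RpaA under its own native promoter from S. elongatus PCC7942, introduced by Gibson assembly. This gives a total size of roughly 7 kb, consistent with the 7,114 nt sequenced record. RpaA is the response regulator of the circadian clock output pathway, and expression here depends on the native regulatory sequence rather than an inducible or heterologous promoter.

In E. coli the plasmid replicates from a ColE1/pMB1-type origin, next to a pBR322 bom mobility region and a remnant of rop. Selection is with spectinomycin and streptomycin through the aadA (SmR) adenylyltransferase gene. That marker is surrounded by fragments of an integron integrase, aacC1 and qacE, and is bracketed by pUC-type polylinker remnants, which suggests the resistance cassette was derived from an integron. A partial β-lactamase fragment is also annotated, but ampicillin is not a listed selection.

The automated annotation does not label the rpaA insert or the NS1 homology regions, which presumably lie in the unannotated stretches. The hit to a Dictyostelium nucleoside diphosphate kinase is a homology-based call, probably reflecting a related cyanobacterial sequence rather than a slime mold gene. In vectors of this kind, the homology arms direct double recombination into the chromosome, carrying the gene and marker with them. The record supports its use for expressing rpaA from an ectopic locus, for example in complementation studies of circadian output and light-dependent metabolism.
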