Addgene plasmid #101829: rpaA_NS1
Purpose: drives expression of rpaA from the NS1 site in the S. elongatus PCC7942 genome
Depositing lab: Erin O'Shea. Depositing organization: Harvard University. Publication: Switching of metabolic programs in response to light availability is an essential function of the cyanobacterial circadian output pathway. Puszynska AM, O'Shea EK. Elife. 2017 Apr 21;6. pii: e23210. doi: 10.7554/eLife.23210. PubMed 28430105.
Backbone
  Vector backbone: pAM1303
  Backbone size w/o insert (bp): 5700
  Total vector size (bp): 7000
  Vector type: Cyanobacteria cloning vector
Growth in bacteria
  Bacterial resistance: Spectinomycin and Streptomycin, 50 & 50 μg/mL
  Growth temperature: 37°C
  Growth strain: DH5alpha
  Copy number: Unknown
Gene/Insert
  Gene/Insert name: RpaA with its native promoter
  Species: S. elongatus PCC7942
  Insert size (bp): 1300
  GenBank ID: WP_011243721.1
  Cloning method: Gibson Cloning
  Sequencing primers: 5′ -; 3′ -
Terms and licenses: Academic/Nonprofit Terms; Industry Terms: Not Available to Industry
How to cite: rpaA_NS1 was a gift from Erin O'Shea (Addgene plasmid # 101829 ; http://n2t.net/addgene:101829 ; RRID:Addgene_101829)
