>Addgene plasmid #101829 | rpaA_NS1 | depositor partial sequence | sequence record 192677 | rpaA_NS1 sequence 1340 bps
ATTACTTGAGTTGATCAAGGCTCAGATCAAGAGCGATCGCTACTTCAATACAGCTTACTTTTGGCCGCTA
TCTCAACAGCAGTTCAATCCTAAGAAACTGCAGAAGCAGGGATTGAGTAATTTGATGGTTGACTGCAGTC
CTTATCAGTTGCTTCTCAACAATTATCCAACCGCAATTACGGACAGAGCACTGGACTAGCACCACTGCTA
AAACCGCAAAGCTCGGACAAATATAAAGACAACTTAAAGATTTTCTACGCCCTGCGACCTCACCAGAACA
GAGCCACTATCATTTTTAAGAAAACATAAATTGATCCGCTGTAAGCCGCTGCCAGCACAAAGCTTACCGC
GTTTTTGCTAAAGCCTAGTCCGCTGGTTTGTCCTCCCGGAATGTTACCCTATGAAACCCCGCATCCTCGT
GATCGATGATGACTCAGCCATCTTGGAGCTGGTCGCCGTCAATCTGGAGATGTCTGGCTATGACGTACGC
AAAGCTGAGGACGGCATTAAAGGTCAGGCTTTAGCTGTTCAGCTAGTTCCCGACCTGATCATGCTGGATC
TAATGCTGCCGCGGGTTGATGGCTTTACCGTCTGTCAGCGACTGCGGCGCGATGAGCGTACTGCCGAAAT
TCCGGTGCTGATGCTGACCGCCCTCGGACAGACTCAGGATAAGGTTGAAGGCTTCAACGCGGGTGCTGAC
GATTATCTGACTAAGCCCTTCGAAGTTGAAGAGATGCTGGCCCGCGTGCGTGCCTTGCTGCAGCGCACCG
ATCGCATTCCCCATGCAGCCCGCCATAGCGAAATTCTCAGCTACGGTCCGCTGACCCTGATTCCCGAGCG
GTTTGAGGCCATTTGGTTCAACCGCACGGTCAAGCTGACTCACTTGGAATTTGAGTTGTTGCACTGCCTG
TTGCAACGCCACGGCCAAACGGTTGCGCCGAGCGAAATCCTCAAAGAAGTCTGGGGCTATGATCCCGACG
ATGACATCGAGACGATTCGCGTCCACATCCGTCATCTGCGCACCAAGCTCGAGCCCGATCCCCGGCACCC
GCGCTACATCAAAACGGTCTATGGAGCGGGCTACTGCCTTGAGCTGCCGGCCGAGACGGAACTCCACCAA
CACGCCGATCAGTTTCCTTCGGCGTCCTGAACCCAAGCACTGAGCAGCACTTCCCAGACGAGTCGCGGCT
GAACAAAGGCTCGCAGTTGTTTCTGTGCCTGTTCGAGCTGGAGCAGTTGCTGGGACTGCAGCTGTTGCTG
GGACCAGCCCTGCTGCTGGAGGTAGCGACAAAGCCAAAGCTGGGCTTCGACGTCGAGGCCAGCATCGATC
GCTTGCGCCA
